>Addgene plasmid #88568 | pDONR223-ZNF416 | depositor partial sequence | sequence record 172172 | insert
ATGGCGGCGGCCGTGCTTAGGGATTCGACTTCGGTTCCCGTGACTGCAGAAGCTAAACTTATGGGCTTTA
CACAGGGCTGTGTGACCTTTGAGGACGTGGCCATTTACTTCTCCCAGGAAGAATGGGGGCTCCTTGATGA
GGCTCAGAGGCTCCTGTACCGCGATGTGATGCTGGAGAACTTTGCACTTATAACTGCGCTGGTTTGTTGG
CATGGGATGGAGGATGAAGAGACACCTGAGCAAAGTGTTTCTGTAGAAGGAGTACCTCAGGTCAGGACTC
CAGAGGCCAGTCCATCCACCCAGAAGATTCAATCCTGTGACATGTGTGTCCCATTCCTGACCGACATTTT
GCACCTGACCGATTTGCCTGGGCAGGAACTATACTTGACTGGGGCATGTGCGGTCTTTCACCAGGACCAG
AAGCATCATAGTGCAGAGAAACCCTTGGAAAGTGACATGGACAAGGCCTCATTTGTGCAGTGCTGCCTGT
TCCATGAGTCAGGAATGCCTTTCACCAGCAGTGAGGTTGGGAAGGACTTCCTAGCCCCATTGGGCATTCT
TCAGCCGCAAGCTATTGCTAACTATGAGAAGCCAAACAAAATCAGCAAATGTGAGGAGGCCTTTCATGTT
GGAATAAGTCATTACAAGTGGAGTCAATGCAGGAGAGAGTCCAGCCACAAACACACTTTTTTTCACCCTA
GAGTCTGCACTGGAAAAAGGCTTTATGAATCTAGCAAATGTGGGAAAGCCTGCTGCTGTGAGTGCTCCCT
TGTTCAGCTGCAAAGAGTCCACCCTGGAGAAAGGCCTTATGAGTGCAGTGAATGTGGGAAATCTTTTAGC
CAAACCTCTCATCTGAATGATCATCGGAGAATCCACACTGGAGAAAGGCCTTATGTGTGTGGTCAGTGTG
GGAAATCATTTAGCCAAAGAGCCACCCTCATTAAACATCACAGAGTTCACACTGGAGAAAGGCCTTACGA
GTGTGGTGAATGTGGGAAATCTTTTAGCCAAAGTTCCAACCTTATTGAACATTGCAGAATTCACACTGGA
GAAAGGCCTTATGAGTGTGATGAATGTGGAAAAGCCTTTGGGTCCAAATCCACTCTTGTTCGACACCAGA
GAACTCACACAGGAGAAAAGCCATATGAGTGTGGTGAATGTGGGAAATTATTCAGACAAAGCTTCAGCCT
TGTTGTACACCAGAGAATTCACACTACAGCAAGGCCTTATGAGTGTGGCCAGTGTGGGAAATCATTTAGC
CTAAAGTGTGGCCTCATTCAGCACCAGTTAATTCACAGTGGAGCTAGGCCCTTTGAGTGTGATGAGTGCG
GAAAATCCTTTAGCCAAAGAACCACCCTCAATAAACACCACAAAGTTCACACTGCAGAAAGGCCTTATGT
ATGTGGGGAATGTGGGAAAGCTTTTATGTTCAAATCTAAACTTGTTAGGCACCAGAGAACTCACACTGGA
GAAAGGCCTTTTGAGTGCAGTGAATGTGGGAAATTTTTTAGACAAAGCTATACCCTCGTTGAACACCAGA
AAATTCACACTGGATTAAGGCCTTACGACTGTGGACAGTGCGGGAAATCCTTTATCCAAAAGTCTAGCCT
CATTCAACACCAAGTGGTTCACACAGGAGAAAGGCCATATGAGTGTGGCAAATGTGGGAAGTCCTTTACA
CAACACTCTGGCCTCATTCTCCACCGAAAATCTCACACTGTGGAGAGGCCTCGTGACAGCAGCAAATGTG
GAAAACCCTACAGCCCAAGATCTAACATTGTTTAA
