[The description below was written by a language model from this plasmid's Addgene catalogue record.]
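Description:
pDONR223-ZNF416 is a Gateway donor-backbone clone carrying the open reading frame of human ZNF416, a zinc finger transcription factor. It is built on the Invitrogen pDONR223 backbone (about 3 kb without insert) and holds an insert of roughly 1.8 kb introduced by Gateway cloning. The plasmid is maintained at high copy in standard E. coli cloning strains such as DH5alpha and is selected with spectinomycin. The record does not include a feature table, so the origin of replication and the exact recombination sites flanking the insert are not listed. In general, an ORF recombined into a pDONR vector ends up flanked by attL sites, which makes the plasmid function as an entry clone. M13 forward and reverse priming sites on either side of the insert are recorded for sequence verification.

No promoter for expressing the gene is stated, which is consistent with the role of this vector type: it is a storage and shuttle plasmid rather than an expression construct. The ORF is intended to be moved by LR recombination into destination vectors that supply the promoter, tags and selection markers appropriate for the chosen host. The last nucleotide of the stop codon has been removed, so the coding sequence stays open at its 3′ end and can be read through into a C-terminal fusion partner provided by the destination vector. The clone belongs to the Human TFome Collection, a library of human transcription factors assembled for cell fate engineering, and the depositor notes that it represents the ORFeome-derived subset of that collection.
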