Addgene plasmid #88568: pDONR223-ZNF416
Purpose: Donor Vector containing ZNF416 transcription factor, part of the Human TFome Collection
Depositing lab: Marc Vidal. Depositing organization: Dana-Farber Cancer Institute. Publication: A comprehensive library of human transcription factors for cell fate engineering. Ng AHM, Khoshakhlagh P, Rojo Arias JE, Pasquini G, Wang K, Swiersy A, Shipman SL, Appleton E, Kiaee K, Kohman RE, Vernet A, Dysart M, Leeper K, Saylor W, Huang JY, Graveline A, Taipale J, Hill DE, Vidal M, Melero-Martin JM, Busskamp V, Church GM. Nat Biotechnol. 2021 Apr;39(4):510-519. doi: 10.1038/s41587-020-0742-6. Epub 2020 Nov 30. PubMed 33257861.
Backbone
  Vector backbone: pDONR223
  Backbone manufacturer: Invitrogen
  Backbone size w/o insert (bp): 3000
  Vector type: Gateway Donor Vector
Growth in bacteria
  Bacterial resistance: Spectinomycin, 50 μg/mL
  Growth temperature: 37°C
  Growth strain: DH5alpha
  Copy number: High Copy
Gene/Insert
  Gene/Insert name: ZNF416
  Species: H. sapiens (human)
  Insert size (bp): 1785
  Mutation: Last nucleotide of stop codon removed to allow for Gateway C-terminal fusions
  Entrez Gene: ZNF416
  Cloning method: Gateway Cloning
  Sequencing primers: 5′ M13F(-21); 3′ M13R
Terms and licenses: Academic/Nonprofit Terms; Industry Terms: Not Available to Industry
Depositor comments: Represents the ORFeome subset of the TFome
How to cite: pDONR223-ZNF416 was a gift from Marc Vidal (Addgene plasmid # 88568 ; http://n2t.net/addgene:88568 ; RRID:Addgene_88568)
